>Addgene plasmid #177937 | CoV2-N-WT-Hu1 | addgene full sequence | sequence record 348099 | Addgene NGS Result
TTGCATGAAGAATCTGCTTAGGGTTAGGCGTTTTGCGCTGCTTCGCGATGTACGGGCCAGATATACGCGT
TGACATTGATTATTGACTAGTTATTAATAGTAATCAATTACGGGGTCATTAGTTCATAGCCCATATATGG
AGTTCCGCGTTACATAACTTACGGTAAATGGCCCGCCTGGCTGACCGCCCAACGACCCCCGCCCATTGAC
GTCAATAATGACGTATGTTCCCATAGTAACGCCAATAGGGACTTTCCATTGACGTCAATGGGTGGAGTAT
TTACGGTAAACTGCCCACTTGGCAGTACATCAAGTGTATCATATGCCAAGTACGCCCCCTATTGACGTCA
ATGACGGTAAATGGCCCGCCTGGCATTATGCCCAGTACATGACCTTATGGGACTTTCCTACTTGGCAGTA
CATCTACGTATTAGTCATCGCTATTACCATGGTGATGCGGTTTTGGCAGTACATCAATGGGCGTGGATAG
CGGTTTGACTCACGGGGATTTCCAAGTCTCCACCCCATTGACGTCAATGGGAGTTTGTTTTGGCACCAAA
ATCAACGGGACTTTCCAAAATGTCGTAACAACTCCGCCCCATTGACGCAAATGGGCGGTAGGCGTGTACG
GTGGGAGGTCTATATAAGCAGAGCTCTCTGGCTAACTAGAGAACCCACTGCTTACTGGCTTATCGAAATT
AATACGACTCACTATAGGGAGACCCAAGCTGGCTAGCCTTCCATTTCAGGTGTCGTGAGGATCTATTTCC
GGTGAATTCGCCGCCACCATGAGCGATAACGGCCCCCAAAACCAACGGAATGCCCCTCGGATAACATTTG
GTGGCCCTAGTGATTCCACAGGAAGTAACCAAAACGGAGAACGGTCTGGAGCCCGCTCTAAACAGAGGCG
ACCACAGGGATTGCCAAATAACACAGCGTCATGGTTTACAGCCCTGACTCAACATGGAAAGGAGGACTTG
AAATTTCCACGAGGACAGGGTGTACCAATAAACACAAACAGTAGTCCAGACGATCAGATCGGGTATTATA
GAAGGGCCACGAGACGCATCAGAGGTGGAGATGGTAAAATGAAAGATCTCAGTCCGCGCTGGTACTTTTA
TTATTTGGGAACCGGCCCAGAAGCGGGCCTCCCATATGGAGCCAATAAGGACGGGATTATATGGGTGGCT
ACAGAGGGAGCCCTCAATACGCCAAAAGATCACATCGGAACAAGAAACCCTGCTAATAATGCCGCAATCG
TGCTGCAGTTGCCTCAGGGGACGACGCTTCCTAAAGGCTTTTACGCAGAAGGATCACGCGGCGGCAGCCA
AGCATCCTCAAGGTCTAGTTCCAGAAGTCGAAACAGCTCCAGAAACTCCACACCAGGGTCCAGTAGGGGC
ACAAGTCCGGCGCGGATGGCGGGCAACGGCGGAGACGCCGCACTCGCTCTGTTGCTCCTGGACCGGCTCA
ACCAACTTGAATCCAAGATGAGTGGTAAGGGACAGCAGCAACAAGGTCAAACCGTAACCAAGAAAAGCGC
TGCAGAAGCTTCTAAAAAACCTCGACAAAAACGGACCGCTACGAAGGCATATAACGTTACTCAAGCCTTC
GGGAGACGAGGGCCGGAGCAAACCCAGGGGAATTTTGGAGATCAGGAGCTCATCCGGCAAGGGACAGATT
ACAAACATTGGCCTCAAATCGCTCAGTTCGCGCCGTCCGCAAGTGCTTTTTTCGGAATGTCTCGCATCGG
TATGGAAGTAACACCATCCGGGACATGGCTCACTTATACCGGCGCCATCAAGCTGGACGACAAAGATCCA
AATTTCAAAGATCAGGTGATTCTCTTGAATAAACACATAGACGCGTATAAGACGTTTCCACCCACCGAAC
CCAAGAAGGACAAAAAGAAAAAAGCTGATGAAACACAAGCGTTGCCCCAGCGACAGAAGAAGCAGCAAAC
CGTCACCCTCCTGCCAGCCGCTGATCTCGATGACTTCTCCAAGCAACTTCAACAGTCCATGAGCTCAGCC
GATTCTACTCAGGCGTAACTCGAGTCTAGAGGGCCCGTTTAAACCCGCTGATCAGCCTCGACTGTGCCTT
CTAGTTGCCAGCCATCTGTTGTTTGCCCCTCCCCCGTGCCTTCCTTGACCCTGGAAGGTGCCACTCCCAC
TGTCCTTTCCTAATAAAATGAGGAAATTGCATCGCATTGTCTGAGTAGGTGTCATTCTATTCTGGGGGGT
GGGGTGGGGCAGGACAGCAAGGGGGAGGATTGGGAAGACAATAGCAGGCATGCTGGGGATGCGGTGGGCT
CTATGGCTTCTGAGGCGGAAAGAACCAGCTGGGGCTCTAGGGGGTATCCCC
[124 nt withheld, positions 2362-2485]
C
[91 nt withheld, positions 2487-2577]
A
[49 nt withheld, positions 2579-2627]
CCTTTGACGTTGGAGTCCACGTTCTTT
[37 nt withheld, positions 2655-2691]
ACCCTATCTCGGTCTATTCTTTTGATTTATAAGGGATTTTGCCGATTTCGGCCTATTGGTTAAAAAATGA
GCTGATTTAACAAAAATTTAACGCGAATTAATTCTGTGGAATGTGTGTCAGTTAGGGTGTGGAAAGTCCC
CAGGCTCCCCAGCAGGCAGAAGTATGCAAAGCATGCATCTCAATTAGTCAGCAACCAGGTGTGGAAAGTC
CCCAGGCTCCCCAGCAGGCAGAAGTATGCAAAGCATGCATCTCAATTAGTCAGCAACCATAGTCCCGCCC
CTAACTCCGCCCATCCCGCCCCTAACTCCGCCCAGTTCCGCCCATTCTCCGCCCCATGGCTGACTAATTT
TTTTTATTTATGCAGAGGCCGAGGCCGCCTCTGCCTCTGAGCTATTCCAGAAGTAGTGAGGAGGCTTTTT
TGGAGGCCTAGGCTTTTGCAAAAAGCTCCCGGGAGCTTGTATATCCATTTTCGGATCTGATCAAGAGACA
GGATGAGGATCGTTTCGCATGATTGAACAAGATGGATTGCACGCAGGTTCTCCGGCCGCTTGGGTGGAGA
GGCTATTCGGCTATGACTGGGCACAACAGACAATCGGCTGCTCTGATGCCGCCGTGTTCCGGCTGTCAGC
GCAGGGGCGCCCGGTTCTTTTTGTCAAGACCGACCTGTCCGGTGCCCTGAATGAACTGCAGGACGAGGCA
GCGCGGCTATCGTGGCTGGCCACGACGGGCGTTCCTTGCGCAGCTGTGCTCGACGTTGTCACTGAAGCGG
GAAGGGACTGGCTGCTATTGGGCGAAGTGCCGGGGCAGGATCTCCTGTCATCTCACCTTGCTCCTGCCGA
GAAAGTATCCATCATGGCTGATGCAATGCGGCGGCTGCATACGCTTGATCCGGCTACCTGCCCATTCGAC
CACCAAGCGAAACATCGCATCGAGCGAGCACGTACTCGGATGGAAGCCGGTCTTGTCGATCAGGATGATC
TGGACGAAGAGCATCAGGGGCTCGCGCCAGCCGAACTGTTCGCCAGGCTCAAGGCGCGCATGCCCGACGG
CGAGGATCTCGTCGTGACCCATGGCGATGCCTGCTTGCCGAATATCATGGTGGAAAATGGCCGCTTTTCT
GGATTCATCGACTGTGGCCGGCTGGGTGTGGCGGACCGCTATCAGGACATAGCGTTGGCTACCCGTGATA
TTGCTGAAGAGCTTGGCGGCGAATGGGCTGACCGCTTCCTCGTGCTTTACGGTATCGCCGCTCCCGATTC
GCAGCGCATCGCCTTCTATCGCCTTCTTGACGAGTTCTTCTGAGCGGGACTCTGGGGTTCGAAATGACCG
ACCAAGCGACGCCCAACCTGCCATCACGAGATTTCGATTCCACCGCCGCCTTCTATGAAAGGTTGGGCTT
CGGAATCGTTTTCCGGGACGCCGGCTGGATGATCCTCCAGCGCGGGGATCTCATGCTGGAGTTCTTCGCC
CACCCCAACTTGTTTATTGCAGCTTATAATGGTTACAAATAAAGCAATAGCATCACAAATTTCACAAATA
AAGCATTTTTTTCACTGCATTCTAGTTGTGGTTTGTCCAAACTCATCAATGTATCTTATCATGTCTGTAT
ACCGTCGACCTCTAGCTAGAGCTTGGCGTAATCATGGTCATAGCTGTTTCCTGTGTGAAATTGTTATCCG
CTCACAATTCCACACAACATACGAGCCGGAAGCATAAAGTGTAAAGCCTGGGGTGCCTAATGAGTGAGCT
AACTCACATTAATTGCGTTGCGCTCACTGCCCGCTTTCCAGTCGGGAAACCTGTCGTGCCAGCTGCATTA
ATGAATCGGCCAACGCGCGGGGAGAGGCGGTTTGCGTATTGGGCGCTCTTCCGCTTCCTCGCTCACTGAC
TCGCTGCGCTCGGTCGTTCGGCTGCGGCGAGCGGTATCAGCTCACTCAAAGGCGGTAATACGGTTATCCA
CAGAATCAGGGGATAACGCAGGAAAGAACATGTGAGCAAAAGGCCAGCAAAAGGCCAGGAACCGTAAAAA
GGCCGCGTTGCTGGCGTTTTTCCATAGGCTCCGCCCCCCTGACGAGCATCACAAAAATCGACGCTCAAGT
CAGAGGTGGCGAAACCCGACAGGACTATAAAGATACCAGGCGTTTCCCCCTGGAAGCTCCCTCGTGCGCT
CTCCTGTTCCGACCCTGCCGCTTACCGGATACCTGTCCGCCTTTCTCCCTTCGGGAAGCGTGGCGCTTTC
TCATAGCTCACGCTGTAGGTATCTCAGTTCGGTGTAGGTCGTTCGCTCCAAGCTGGGCTGTGTGCACGAA
CCCCCCGTTCAGCCCGACCGCTGCGCCTTATCCGGTAACTATCGTCTTGAGTCCAACCCGGTAAGACACG
ACTTATCGCCACTGGCAGCAGCCACTGGTAACAGGATTAGCAGAGCGAGGTATGTAGGCGGTGCTACAGA
GTTCTTGAAGTGGTGGCCTAACTACGGCTACACTAGAAGAACAGTATTTGGTATCTGCGCTCTGCTGAAG
CCAGTTACCTTCGGAAAAAGAGTTGGTAGCTCTTGATCCGGCAAACAAACCACCGCTGGTAGCGGTGGTT
TTTTTGTTTGCAAGCAGCAGATTACGCGCAGAAAAAAAGGATCTCAAGAAGATCCTTTGATCTTTTCTAC
GGGGTCTGACGCTCAGTGGAACGAAAACTCACGTTAAGGGATTTTGGTCATGAGATTATCAAAAAGGATC
TTCACCTAGATCCTTTTAAATTAAAAATGAAGTTTTAAATCAATCTAAAGTATATATGAGTAAACTTGGT
CTGACAGTTACCAATGCTTAATCAGTGAGGCACCTATCTCAGCGATCTGTCTATTTCGTTCATCCATAGT
TGCCTGACTCCCCGTCGTGTAGATAACTACGATACGGGAGGGCTTACCATCTGGCCCCAGTGCTGCAATG
ATACCGCGAGACCCACGCTCACCGGCTCCAGATTTATCAGCAATAAACCAGCCAGCCGGAAGGGCCGAGC
GCAGAAGTGGTCCTGCAACTTTATCCGCCTCCATCCAGTCTATTAATTGTTGCCGGGAAGCTAGAGTAAG
TAGTTCGCCAGTTAATAGTTTGCGCAACGTTGTTGCCATTGCTACAGGCATCGTGGTGTCACGCTCGTCG
TTTGGTATGGCTTCATTCAGCTCCGGTTCCCAACGATCAAGGCGAGTTACATGATCCCCCATGTTGTGCA
AAAAAGCGGTTAGCTCCTTCGGTCCTCCGATCGTTGTCAGAAGTAAGTTGGCCGCAGTGTTATCACTCAT
GGTTATGGCAGCACTGCATAATTCTCTTACTGTCATGCCATCCGTAAGATGCTTTTCTGTGACTGGTGAG
TACTCAACCAAGTCATTCTGAGAATAGTGTATGCGGCGACCGAGTTGCTCTTGCCCGGCGTCAATACGGG
ATAATACCGCGCCACATAGCAGAACTTTAAAAGTGCTCATCATTGGAAAACGTTCTTCGGGGCGAAAACT
CTCAAGGATCTTACCGCTGTTGAGATCCAGTTCGATGTAACCCACTCGTGCACCCAACTGATCTTCAGCA
TCTTTTACTTTCACCAGCGTTTCTGGGTGAGCAAAAACAGGAAGGCAAAATGCCGCAAAAAAGGGAATAA
GGGCGACACGGAAATGTTGAATACTCATACTCTTCCTTTTTCAATATTATTGAAGCATTTATCAGGGTTA
TTGTCTCATGAGCGGATACATATTTGAATGTATTTAGAAAAATAAACAAATAGGGGTTCCGCGCACATTT
CCCCGAAAAGTGCCACCTGACGTCGACGGATCGGGAGATCTCCCGATCCCCTATGGTGCACTCTCAGTAC
AATCTGCTCTGATGCCGCATAGTTAAGCCAGTATCTGCTCCCTGCTTGTGTGTTGGAGGTCGCTGAGTAG
TGCGCGAGCAAAATTTAAGCTACAACAAGGCAAGGCTTGACCGACAA
Features (pLannotate 1.2.2; 20 found; start..end, strand, type, name):
     72..451     +  enhancer       CMV enhancer: human cytomegalovirus immediate early enhancer
    452..655     +  promoter       CMV promoter: human cytomegalovirus (CMV) immediate early promoter
    651..684     +  LTR            5' LTR (truncated) (fragment): truncated 5' long terminal repeat (LTR) from HIV-1
    700..718     +  promoter       T7 promoter: promoter for bacteriophage T7 RNA polymerase
    789..2045    +  CDS            N: NCAP_SARS2 - Experimental evidence at protein level: Swiss-Prot protein existence level 1. Packages the positive strand viral genome RNA into a helical ribonucleocapsid (RNP) and plays a fundamental role during virion assembly through its interactions with the viral genome and membrane protein M. Plays an important role in enhancing the efficiency of subgenomic viral RNA transcription as well as viral replication (By similarity). May modulate transforming growth factor-beta signaling by binding host smad3 (By similarity). From Severe acute respiratory syndrome coronavirus 2 (2019-nCoV) (SARS-C
   2092..2316    +  polyA_signal   bGH poly(A) signal: bovine growth hormone polyadenylation signal
   2320..2341    +  promoter       SV40 promoter (fragment): SV40 enhancer and early promoter
   2362..2790    +  rep_origin     f1 ori (sequence partly withheld): f1 bacteriophage origin of replication; arrow indicates direction of (+) strand synthesis
   2804..3133    +  promoter       SV40 promoter: SV40 enhancer and early promoter
   3200..3991    +  CDS            neo: KKA2_KLEPN - Also known as kan, nptII. Experimental evidence at protein level: Swiss-Prot protein existence level 1. Resistance to kanamycin, neomycin, paromomycin, ribostamycin, butirosin and gentamicin B. From Klebsiella pneumoniae.
   4015..4173    +  CDS            ble (fragment): BLE_KLEPN - Experimental evidence at protein level: Swiss-Prot protein existence level 1. Binding protein with a strong affinity to the bleomycin family of antibiotics. Binds to CL990; an antimitotic-antibiotic compound. From Klebsiella pneumoniae.
   4168..4289    +  polyA_signal   SV40 poly(A) signal: SV40 polyadenylation signal
   4362..4378    -  protein_bind   lac operator: The lac repressor binds to the lac operator to inhibit transcription in E. coli. This inhibition can be relieved by adding lactose or isopropyl-β-D-thiogalactopyranoside (IPTG). lac repressor encoded by lacI
   4386..4416    -  promoter       lac promoter: promoter for the E. coli lac operon
   4431..4452    -  protein_bind   CAP binding site: CAP binding activates transcription in the presence of cAMP. E. coli catabolite activator protein
   4465..4557    -  CDS            lacI (fragment): lac repressor; lacI; The lac repressor binds to the lac operator to inhibit transcription in E. coli. This inhibition can be relieved by adding lactose or isopropyl-β-D-thiogalactopyranoside (IPTG).
   4740..5328    -  rep_origin     ori: high-copy-number ColE1/pMB1/pBR322/pUC origin of replication
   5499..6359    -  CDS            AmpR: β-lactamase; bla; confers resistance to ampicillin, carbenicillin, and related antibiotics
   6360..6464    -  promoter       AmpR promoter: bla
   6523..6575    -  misc_feature   bom (fragment): basis of mobility region from pBR322
