[The description below was written by a language model from this plasmid's Addgene catalogue record and pLannotate feature annotations shown in this document.]
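Description:
CoV2-N-WT-Hu1 is a mammalian expression plasmid of about 6.7 kb built on the pcDNA3.1 backbone for transient production of the SARS-CoV-2 nucleocapsid (N) protein. It replicates in E. coli at high copy from a ColE1/pUC-type origin and is selected with ampicillin through the β-lactamase gene and its native promoter. An f1 phage origin is also present. The backbone carries a neomycin phosphotransferase gene flanked by the SV40 early promoter and the SV40 polyadenylation signal, which could in principle support G418 selection of mammalian cells, although the stated use is transient expression. Several short annotations (a truncated HIV-1 LTR fragment, a ble fragment, lac promoter/operator and lacI fragments, a bom fragment) appear to be backbone remnants or partial matches from automated annotation rather than functional parts of the design.

The payload is a codon-optimized open reading frame encoding N with the original Wuhan Hu1 sequence, inserted by Gibson assembly. It is driven by the human cytomegalovirus immediate early enhancer and promoter and terminated by the bovine growth hormone polyadenylation signal. A T7 promoter lies just upstream of the coding sequence, as is standard for this backbone. No epitope tags or reporters are annotated. N packages the viral RNA genome into a helical ribonucleocapsid and contributes to virion assembly through its interaction with the membrane protein M. The plasmid is accordingly used to supply N when generating RNA-packaging SARS-CoV-2 virus-like particles. In the associated work on rapidly assessing evolved viral variants with such particles, this construct carries the ancestral, unmutated N sequence.
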