Addgene plasmid #177937: CoV2-N-WT-Hu1
Purpose: Transient mammalian expression of codon optimized SARS-CoV-2 Nucleocapsid (original Wuhan Hu1 sequence). Used for generating RNA packaging virus-like particles.
Depositing lab: Jennifer Doudna. Depositing organization: J. David Gladstone Institutes. Publication: Rapid assessment of SARS-CoV-2 evolved variants using virus-like particles. Syed AM, Taha TY, Tabata T, Chen IP, Ciling A, Khalid MM, Sreekumar B, Chen PY, Hayashi JM, Soczek KM, Ott M, Doudna JA. Science. 2021 Nov 4:eabl6184. doi: 10.1126/science.abl6184. PubMed 34735219.
Backbone
  Vector backbone: pcDNA3.1
  Vector type: Mammalian Expression
Growth in bacteria
  Bacterial resistance: Ampicillin, 100 μg/mL
  Growth temperature: 37°C
  Growth strain: DH5alpha
  Copy number: High Copy
Gene/Insert
  Gene/Insert name: SARS-CoV-2 Nucleocapsid (original Wuhan Hu1 sequence)
  Species: Other
  Entrez Gene: N (a.k.a. GU280_gp10)
  Cloning method: Gibson Cloning
Terms and licenses: Academic/Nonprofit Terms; Industry Terms: Not Available to Industry
Depositor comments: Please visit https://www.biorxiv.org/content/10.1101/2021.08.05.455082v1 for bioRxv preprint.
How to cite: CoV2-N-WT-Hu1 was a gift from Jennifer Doudna (Addgene plasmid # 177937 ; http://n2t.net/addgene:177937 ; RRID:Addgene_177937)
